>Addgene plasmid #217181 | pCMV-hAT-5_Croc | addgene full sequence | sequence record 444291 | Addgene NGS Result
GACATTGATTATTGACTAGTTATTAATAGTAATCAATTACGGGGTCATTAGTTCATAGCCCATATATGGA
GTTCCGCGTTACATAACTTACGGTAAATGGCCCGCCTGGCTGACCGCCCAACGACCCCCGCCCATTGACG
TCAATAATGACGTATGTTCCCATAGTAACGCCAATAGGGACTTTCCATTGACGTCAATGGGTGGAGTATT
TACGGTAAACTGCCCACTTGGCAGTACATCAAGTGTATCATATGCCAAGTACGCCCCCTATTGACGTCAA
TGACGGTAAATGGCCCGCCTGGCATTATGCCCAGTACATGACCTTATGGGACTTTCCTACTTGGCAGTAC
ATCTACGTATTAGTCATCGCTATTACCATGGTGATGCGGTTTTGGCAGTACATCAATGGGCGTGGATAGC
GGTTTGACTCACGGGGATTTCCAAGTCTCCACCCCATTGACGTCAATGGGAGTTTGTTTTGGCACCAAAA
TCAACGGGACTTTCCAAAATGTCGTAACAACTCCGCCCCATTGACGCAAATGGGCGGTAGGCGTGTACGG
TGGGAGGTCTATATAAGCAGAGCTCTCTGGCTAACTAGAGAACCCACTGCTTACTGGCTTATCGAAATTA
ATACGACTCACTATAGGGAGACCCAAGCTTGGTACCGAGCTCGGATCCACTAGTAACGGCCGCCAGTGTG
CTGGAATTCGCCGCCACCATGAGCCATAGCATTAGCCCTGTGGCGAAGCGCAAAAAAAACCTGCACCATC
CGGAAACGACCATCGATAAATTTGTGATTCGCACCAGCCGCCTGCAACAGGAAGTGATTGACGAGAAAAT
CGCGCGCTTTGTGTACGCAACCAACAGCCCGTTTCACATGGTGGAAAACACCCACTTCATTGATATGGTG
CAGAGCCTGCGCCCTGGTTATAGCCCTCCTAACCGCGCAGACATTGCGGGCAAACTGCTGGATAAAGTGT
ACGAGAAGGAAATTGAACAGTGCGCGAAAAGCCTGGAAGGCAAAATTGTGAACCTGAGCCTGGATGGCTG
GAGCAACGTGCATAACGATCCTGTGATCTGCGCGTGCGTTACTACTGAAGAGGGCACCGTGTATCTGACC
GAAACGATTGATACCAGCGGCAACGCACATACCGCGGAGTATTTACAGGAGGTGGCCGTGAAAGCGATCA
CCAACTGCGAGAAGAAATTCAAATGCCTGGTGTGCAGCTTTGTGACCGATAACGCGGCCAACGTGTCAAA
AATGCGCCGCAACCTGGAGGAATCAGAAGAGAGCCCGAAACTGATTACCTACGGCTGCAGCGCGCATTTA
ATGCATCTGCTGGCCAAAGATTTCAGCGCCCCTGAAATTAAAGCGAACGTGGTGGAGATTGCGAAGTATT
TTCGCAACAACCATTTTGCGGCAGCGGCGTTAAAAAAAGCGGGCGGCACCAAATTAACCCTGCCTCAGGA
TGTGCGTTGGAACAGCGTGGTGGATTGCTTTGAGCGCTATATCGAGAACTGGCCGAACCTGATGACCATC
TGCGAGCAGAACCGCGACAAGATTGATGGCACCGTGATTGCGAAAGTGCTGAACATCGGCCTGAAACGCA
ACGTGGAACACATGCTGACCATTCTGAAACCGATCAGCGTGGCGCTGAACAAGGTTCAAGGCAACCGCTG
CTTTATTGCCGATGCGGTGGAAATTTGGAAGGAGCTGAGCGAAACCCTGAAACGCGAAATTCGCAACGAT
CGCGTGAAACTGCAGGCGCTGAAGAAGCAAATGGACCAGGCCTTAAGCCCTGCCCATTTTCTGGCCAACA
TTCTGAACACCCGCTACCAGGGCCAAAGCTTAACCGCCGAAGAAGAAGAACTGGCCATGACCTGGGCGAG
CTCAAACCATCCGAGCATTATTCCGACCATTATTAACTTCCGCGCGAAAGGCGAACCTTTTAAGAAGTAC
ATGTTTGCGGATGAGGTGCTGAAGAAAGTGACCCCTGTGAACTGGTGGAAGAGCCTGAAACATCTGGATC
CGAGCGAAACGATTGAAGTGATCATTCAGCTGTTAACCGCGGTTGCAAGCTCAGCAGGTGTGGAACGCAT
TTTTAGCAGCTTTGGCCTGATCCATAGCAAACTGCGCAACCGCCTGGGTACTGAAAAAGCGGGCAAACTG
GTGTTCCTGTTCCAGAGCATGAACAAACAGGAAGAAGAAGGCGAAGATTGATGAGCGGCCGCTCGAGCAT
GCATCTAGAGGGCCCTATTCTATAGTGTCACCTAAATGCTAGAGCTCGCTGATCAGCCTCGACTGTGCCT
TCTAGTTGCCAGCCATCTGTTGTTTGCCCCTCCCCCGTGCCTTCCTTGACCCTGGAAGGTGCCACTCCCA
CTGTCCTTTCCTAATAAAATGAGGAAATTGCATCGCATTGTCTGAGTAGGTGTCATTCTATTCTGGGGGG
TGGGGTGGGGCAGGACAGCAAGGGGGAGGATTGGGAAGACAATAGCAGGCATGCTGGGGATGCGGTGGGC
TCTATGGCTTCTGAGGCGGAAAGAACCAGCTGGGGCTCTAGGGGGTATCCCC
[124 nt withheld, positions 2573-2696]
C
[91 nt withheld, positions 2698-2788]
A
[49 nt withheld, positions 2790-2838]
CCTTTGACGTTGGAGTCCACGTTCTTT
[37 nt withheld, positions 2866-2902]
ACCCTATCTCGGTCTATTCTTTTGATTTATAAGGGATTTTGCCGATTTCGGCCTATTGGTTAAAAAATGA
GCTGATTTAACAAAAATTTAACGCGAATTAATTCTGTGGAATGTGTGTCAGTTAGGGTGTGGAAAGTCCC
CAGGCTCCCCAGCAGGCAGAAGTATGCAAAGCATGCATCTCAATTAGTCAGCAACCAGGTGTGGAAAGTC
CCCAGGCTCCCCAGCAGGCAGAAGTATGCAAAGCATGCATCTCAATTAGTCAGCAACCATAGTCCCGCCC
CTAACTCCGCCCATCCCGCCCCTAACTCCGCCCAGTTCCGCCCATTCTCCGCCCCATGGCTGACTAATTT
TTTTTATTTATGCAGAGGCCGAGGCCGCCTCTGCCTCTGAGCTATTCCAGAAGTAGTGAGGAGGCTTTTT
TGGAGGCCTAGGCTTTTGCAAAAAGCTCCCCGAAATGACCGACCAAGCGACGCCCAACCTGCCATCACGA
GATTTCGATTCCACCGCCGCCTTCTATGAAAGGTTGGGCTTCGGAATCGTTTTCCGGGACGCCGGCTGGA
TGATCCTCCAGCGCGGGGATCTCATGCTGGAGTTCTTCGCCCACCCCAACTTGTTTATTGCAGCTTATAA
TGGTTACAAATAAAGCAATAGCATCACAAATTTCACAAATAAAGCATTTTTTTCACTGCATTCTAGTTGT
GGTTTGTCCAAACTCATCAATGTATCTTATCATGTCTGTATACCGTCGACCTCTAGCTAGAGCTTGGCGT
AATCATGGTCATAGCTGTTTCCTGTGTGAAATTGTTATCCGCTCACAATTCCACACAACATACGAGCCGG
AAGCATAAAGTGTAAAGCCTGGGGTGCCTAATGAGTGAGCTAACTCACATTAATTGCGTTGCGCTCACTG
CCCGCTTTCCAGTCGGGAAACCTGTCGTGCCAGCTGCATTAATGAATCGGCCAACGCGCGGGGAGAGGCG
GTTTGCGTATTGGGCGCTCTTCCGCTTCCTCGCTCACTGACTCGCTGCGCTCGGTCGTTCGGCTGCGGCG
AGCGGTATCAGCTCACTCAAAGGCGGTAATACGGTTATCCACAGAATCAGGGGATAACGCAGGAAAGAAC
ATGTGAGCAAAAGGCCAGCAAAAGGCCAGGAACCGTAAAAAGGCCGCGTTGCTGGCGTTTTTCCATAGGC
TCCGCCCCCCTGACGAGCATCACAAAAATCGACGCTCAAGTCAGAGGTGGCGAAACCCGACAGGACTATA
AAGATACCAGGCGTTTCCCCCTGGAAGCTCCCTCGTGCGCTCTCCTGTTCCGACCCTGCCGCTTACCGGA
TACCTGTCCGCCTTTCTCCCTTCGGGAAGCGTGGCGCTTTCTCATAGCTCACGCTGTAGGTATCTCAGTT
CGGTGTAGGTCGTTCGCTCCAAGCTGGGCTGTGTGCACGAACCCCCCGTTCAGCCCGACCGCTGCGCCTT
ATCCGGTAACTATCGTCTTGAGTCCAACCCGGTAAGACACGACTTATCGCCACTGGCAGCAGCCACTGGT
AACAGGATTAGCAGAGCGAGGTATGTAGGCGGTGCTACAGAGTTCTTGAAGTGGTGGCCTAACTACGGCT
ACACTAGAAGAACAGTATTTGGTATCTGCGCTCTGCTGAAGCCAGTTACCTTCGGAAAAAGAGTTGGTAG
CTCTTGATCCGGCAAACAAACCACCGCTGGTAGCGGTGGTTTTTTTGTTTGCAAGCAGCAGATTACGCGC
AGAAAAAAAGGATCTCAAGAAGATCCTTTGATCTTTTCTACGGGGTCTGACGCTCAGTGGAACGAAAACT
CACGTTAAGGGATTTTGGTCATGAGATTATCAAAAAGGATCTTCACCTAGATCCTTTTAAATTAAAAATG
AAGTTTTAAATCAATCTAAAGTATATATGAGTAAACTTGGTCTGACAGTTACCAATGCTTAATCAGTGAG
GCACCTATCTCAGCGATCTGTCTATTTCGTTCATCCATAGTTGCCTGACTCCCCGTCGTGTAGATAACTA
CGATACGGGAGGGCTTACCATCTGGCCCCAGTGCTGCAATGATACCGCGAGACCCACGCTCACCGGCTCC
AGATTTATCAGCAATAAACCAGCCAGCCGGAAGGGCCGAGCGCAGAAGTGGTCCTGCAACTTTATCCGCC
TCCATCCAGTCTATTAATTGTTGCCGGGAAGCTAGAGTAAGTAGTTCGCCAGTTAATAGTTTGCGCAACG
TTGTTGCCATTGCTACAGGCATCGTGGTGTCACGCTCGTCGTTTGGTATGGCTTCATTCAGCTCCGGTTC
CCAACGATCAAGGCGAGTTACATGATCCCCCATGTTGTGCAAAAAAGCGGTTAGCTCCTTCGGTCCTCCG
ATCGTTGTCAGAAGTAAGTTGGCCGCAGTGTTATCACTCATGGTTATGGCAGCACTGCATAATTCTCTTA
CTGTCATGCCATCCGTAAGATGCTTTTCTGTGACTGGTGAGTACTCAACCAAGTCATTCTGAGAATAGTG
TATGCGGCGACCGAGTTGCTCTTGCCCGGCGTCAATACGGGATAATACCGCGCCACATAGCAGAACTTTA
AAAGTGCTCATCATTGGAAAACGTTCTTCGGGGCGAAAACTCTCAAGGATCTTACCGCTGTTGAGATCCA
GTTCGATGTAACCCACTCGTGCACCCAACTGATCTTCAGCATCTTTTACTTTCACCAGCGTTTCTGGGTG
AGCAAAAACAGGAAGGCAAAATGCCGCAAAAAAGGGAATAAGGGCGACACGGAAATGTTGAATACTCATA
CTCTTCCTTTTTCAATATTATTGAAGCATTTATCAGGGTTATTGTCTCATGAGCGGATACATATTTGAAT
GTATTTAGAAAAATAAACAAATAGGGGTTCCGCGCACATTTCCCCGAAAAGTGCCACCTGACGTCGACGG
ATCGGGAGATCTCCCGATCCCCTATGGTGCACTCTCAGTACAATCTGCTCTGATGCCGCATAGTTAAGCC
AGTATCTGCTCCCTGCTTGTGTGTTGGAGGTCGCTGAGTAGTGCGCGAGCAAAATTTAAGCTACAACAAG
GCAAGGCTTGACCGACAATTGCATGAAGAATCTGCTTAGGGTTAGGCGTTTTGCGCTGCTTCGCGATGTA
CGGGCCAGATATACGCGTT
Features (pLannotate 1.2.2; 19 found; start..end, strand, type, name):
      1..380     +  enhancer       CMV enhancer: human cytomegalovirus immediate early enhancer
    381..584     +  promoter       CMV promoter: human cytomegalovirus (CMV) immediate early promoter
    580..613     +  LTR            5' LTR (truncated) (fragment): truncated 5' long terminal repeat (LTR) from HIV-1
    629..647     +  promoter       T7 promoter: promoter for bacteriophage T7 RNA polymerase
   2259..2277    -  promoter       SP6 promoter: promoter for bacteriophage SP6 RNA polymerase
   2303..2527    +  polyA_signal   bGH poly(A) signal: bovine growth hormone polyadenylation signal
   2531..2552    +  promoter       SV40 promoter (fragment): SV40 enhancer and early promoter
   2573..3001    +  rep_origin     f1 ori (sequence partly withheld): f1 bacteriophage origin of replication; arrow indicates direction of (+) strand synthesis
   3015..3344    +  promoter       SV40 promoter: SV40 enhancer and early promoter
   3357..3515    +  CDS            ble (fragment): BLE_KLEPN - Experimental evidence at protein level: Swiss-Prot protein existence level 1. Binding protein with a strong affinity to the bleomycin family of antibiotics. Binds to CL990; an antimitotic-antibiotic compound. From Klebsiella pneumoniae.
   3510..3631    +  polyA_signal   SV40 poly(A) signal: SV40 polyadenylation signal
   3704..3720    -  protein_bind   lac operator: The lac repressor binds to the lac operator to inhibit transcription in E. coli. This inhibition can be relieved by adding lactose or isopropyl-β-D-thiogalactopyranoside (IPTG). lac repressor encoded by lacI
   3728..3758    -  promoter       lac promoter: promoter for the E. coli lac operon
   3773..3794    -  protein_bind   CAP binding site: CAP binding activates transcription in the presence of cAMP. E. coli catabolite activator protein
   3807..3899    -  CDS            lacI (fragment): lac repressor; lacI; The lac repressor binds to the lac operator to inhibit transcription in E. coli. This inhibition can be relieved by adding lactose or isopropyl-β-D-thiogalactopyranoside (IPTG).
   4082..4670    -  rep_origin     ori: high-copy-number ColE1/pMB1/pBR322/pUC origin of replication
   4841..5701    -  CDS            AmpR: β-lactamase; bla; confers resistance to ampicillin, carbenicillin, and related antibiotics
   5702..5806    -  promoter       AmpR promoter: bla
   5865..5917    -  misc_feature   bom (fragment): basis of mobility region from pBR322
