[The description below was written by a language model from this plasmid's Addgene catalogue record and pLannotate feature annotations shown in this document.]
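Description:
pCMV-hAT-5_Croc is a 6,071-nt mammalian expression plasmid built on a pCMV backbone to produce the hAT-5_Croc transposase, a synthetic coding sequence for a transposase of the hAT superfamily of DNA transposons. It is propagated in E. coli as a high-copy plasmid through a ColE1/pUC-type origin and selected with ampicillin via the AmpR (β-lactamase) gene and its native promoter. An f1 phage origin is also present, along with residual bacterial backbone elements (lac promoter/operator, CAP site, a lacI fragment and a bom fragment) that have no apparent role in the construct's use.

The expression cassette begins with the human cytomegalovirus immediate-early enhancer and promoter, followed by a T7 promoter. It ends with an antisense SP6 promoter and the bovine growth hormone polyadenylation signal. The automated annotation does not label the transposase open reading frame, but the unannotated stretch of roughly 1.6 kb between the T7 and SP6 promoters is where the insert would be expected to lie. The cloning sites are recorded as unknown. No epitope tag or reporter is annotated. Downstream, an SV40 early promoter precedes only a short fragment of a bleomycin-family resistance gene and an SV40 poly(A) signal, so the plasmid does not appear to carry an intact mammalian selection marker. The brief HIV-1 LTR match next to the CMV promoter is a small fragment and does not indicate a lentiviral vector.

The plasmid comes from a survey that tested many DNA transposons for activity in human cells. It would serve as the transposase-supplying helper, presumably transfected alongside a separate donor carrying the cognate transposon ends, although the record does not describe that partner construct.
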