Addgene plasmid #217181: pCMV-hAT-5_Croc
Purpose: Mammalian expression vector for expression of hAT-5_Croc transposase (CMV promoter)
Depositing lab: Yong E Zhang. Depositing organization: Institute of Zoology, Chinese Academy of Sciences. Publication: Heterologous survey of 130 DNA transposons in human cells highlights their functional divergence and expands the genome engineering toolbox. Zhang T, Tan S, Tang N, Li Y, Zhang C, Sun J, Guo Y, Gao H, Cai Y, Sun W, Wang C, Fu L, Ma H, Wu Y, Hu X, Zhang X, Gee P, Yan W, Zhao Y, Chen Q, Guo B, Wang H, Zhang YE. Cell. 2024 Jul 11;187(14):3741-3760.e30. doi: 10.1016/j.cell.2024.05.007. Epub 2024 Jun 5. PubMed 38843831.
Backbone
  Vector backbone: pCMV
  Vector type: Mammalian Expression
Growth in bacteria
  Bacterial resistance: Ampicillin, 100 μg/mL
  Growth temperature: 37°C
  Growth strain: DH5alpha
  Copy number: High Copy
Gene/Insert
  Gene/Insert name: hAT-5_Croc transposase
  Species: Synthetic
  Cloning method: Restriction Enzyme; 5′ cloning site Unknown (unknown if destroyed); 3′ cloning site Unknown (unknown if destroyed)
Terms and licenses: Academic/Nonprofit Terms; Industry Terms: Not Available to Industry
How to cite: pCMV-hAT-5_Croc was a gift from Yong E Zhang (Addgene plasmid # 217181 ; http://n2t.net/addgene:217181 ; RRID:Addgene_217181)
